>Addgene plasmid #159283 | CAGGS-AsCpf1-2A-GFP-U6-INS-sgRNA | addgene full sequence | sequence record 311907 | Addgene Partial NGS Result
CTAGTTATTAATAGTAATCAATTACGGGGTCATTAGTTCATAGCCCATATATGGAGTTCCGCGTTACATA
ACTTACGGTAAATGGCCCGCCTGGCTGACCGCCCAACGACCCCCGCCCATTGACGTCAATAATGACGTAT
GTTCCCATAGTAACGCCAATAGGGACTTTCCATTGACGTCAATGGGTGGAGTATTTACGGTAAACTGCCC
ACTTGGCAGTACATCAAGTGTATCATATGCCAAGTACGCCCCCTATTGACGTCAATGACGGTAAATGGCC
CGCCTGGCATTATGCCCAGTACATGACCTTATGGGACTTTCCTACTTGGCAGTACATCTACGTATTAGTC
ATCGCTATTACCATGGTCGAGGTGAGCCCCACGTTCTGCTTCACTCTCCCCATCTCCCCCCCCTCCCCAC
CCCCAATTTTGTATTTATTTATTTTTTAATTATTTTGTGCAGCGATGGGGGCGGGGGGGGGGGGGGGGCG
CGCGCCGGGGGGGGGGGGGGGGGGSGGGGGGSGGGGSGGGGCGAGGCGGAGAGGTGCGGCGGCAGCCAAT
CAGAGCGGCGCGCTCCGAAAGTTTCCTTTTATGGCGAGGCGGCGGCGGCGGCGGCCCTATAAAAAGCGAA
GCGCGCGGCGGGCGGGAGTCGCTGCGCGCTGCCTTCGCCCCGTGCCCCGCTCCGCCGCCGCCTCGCGCCG
CCCGCCCCGGCTCTGACTGACCGCGTTACTCCCACAGGTGAGCGGGCGGGACGGCCCTTCTCCTCCGGGC
TGTAATTAGCGCTTGGTTTAATGACGGCTTGTTTCTTTTCTGTGGCTGCGTGAAAGCCTTGAGGGGCTCC
GGGAGGGCCCTTTGTGCGGGGGGAGCGGCTCGGGGGGTGCGTGCGTGTGTGTGTGCGTGGGGAGCGCCGC
GTGCGGCTCCGCGCTGCCCGGCGGCTGTGAGCGCTGCGGGCGCGGCGCGGGGCTTTGTGCGCTCCGCAGT
GTGCGCGAGGGGAGCGCGGCCGGGGGCGGTGCCCCGCGGTGCGGGGGGGGCTGCGAGGGGAACAAAGGCT
GCGTGCGGGGTGTGTGCGTGGGGGGGTGAGCAGGGGGTGTGGGCGCGTCGGTCGGGCTGCAACCCCCCCT
GCACCCCCCTCCCCGAGTTGCTGAGCACGGCCCGGCTTCGGGTGCGGGGCTCCGTACGGGGCGTGGCGCG
GGGCTCGCCGTGCCGGGCGGGGGGTGGCGGCAGGTGGGGGTGCCGGGCGGGGCGGGGCCGCCTCGGGCCG
GGGRGGGCTCGGGGGAGGGGCGCGGCGGCCCCCGGAGCGCCGGCGGCTGTCGAGGCGCGGCGAGCCGCAG
CCATTGCCTTTTATGGTAATCGTGCGAGAGGGCGCAGGGACTTCCTTTGTCCCAAATCTGTGCGGAGCCG
AAATCTGGGAGGCGCCGCCGCACCCCCTCTAGCGGGCGCGGGGCGAAGCGGTGCGGCGCCGGCAGGAAGG
AAATGGGCGGGGAGGGCCTTCGTGCGTCGCCGCGCCGCCGTCCCCTTCTCCCTCTCCAGCCTCGGGGCTG
TCCGCGGGGGGACGGCTGCCTTCGGGGGGGACGGGGCAGGGCGGGGTTCGGCTTCTGGCGTGTGACCGGC
GGCTCTAGAGCCTCTGCTAACCATGTTCATGCCTTCTTCTTTTTCCTACAGCTCCTGGGCAACGTGCTGG
TTATTGTGCTGTCTCATCATTTTGGCAAAGACCGGTCCACCATGGCCCCAAAGAAGAAGCGGAAGGTCGG
TATCCACGGAGTCCCAGCAGCCACACAGTTCGAGGGCTTTACCAACCTGTATCAGGTGAGCAAGACACTG
CGGTTTGAGCTGATCCCACAGGGCAAGACCCTGAAGCACATCCAGGAGCAGGGCTTCATCGAGGAGGACA
AGGCCCGCAATGATCACTACAAGGAGCTGAAGCCCATCATCGATCGGATCTACAAGACCTATGCCGACCA
GTGCCTGCAGCTGGTGCAGCTGGATTGGGAGAACCTGAGCGCCGCCATCGACTCCTATAGAAAGGAGAAA
ACCGAGGAGACAAGGAACGCCCTGATCGAGGAGCAGGCCACATATCGCAATGCCATCCACGACTACTTCA
TCGGCCGGACAGACAACCTGACCGATGCCATCAATAAGAGACACGCCGAGATCTACAAGGGCCTGTTCAA
GGCCGAGCTGTTTAATGGCAAGGTGCTGAAGCAGCTGGGCACCGTGACCACAACCGAGCACGAGAACGCC
CTGCTGCGGAGCTTCGACAAGTTTACAACCTACTTCTCCGGCTTTTATGAGAACAGGAAGAACGTGTTCA
GCGCCGAGGATATCAGCACAGCCATCCCACACCGCATCGTGCAGGACAACTTCCCCAAGTTTAAGGAGAA
TTGTCACATCTTCACACGCCTGATCACCGCCGTGCCCAGCCTGCGGGAGCACTTTGAGAACGTGAAGAAG
GCCATCGGCATCTTCGTGAGCACCTCCATCGAGGAGGTGTTTTCCTTCCCTTTTTATAACCAGCTGCTGA
CACAGACCCAGATCGACCTGTATAACCAGCTGCTGGGAGGAATCTCTCGGGAGGCAGGCACCGAGAAGAT
CAAGGGCCTGAACGAGGTGCTGAATCTGGCCATCCAGAAGAATGATGAGACAGCCCACATCATCGCCTCC
CTGCCACACAGATTCATCCCCCTGTTTAAGCAGATCCTGTCCGATAGGAACACCCTGTCTTTCATCCTGG
AGGAGTTTAAGAGCGACGAGGAAGTGATCCAGTCCTTCTGCAAGTACAAGACACTGCTGAGAAACGAGAA
CGTGCTGGAGACAGCCGAGGCCCTGTTTAACGAGCTGAACAGCATCGACCTGACACACATCTTCATCAGC
CACAAGAAGCTGGAGACAATCAGCAGCGCCCTGTGCGACCACTGGGATACACTGAGGAATGCCCTGTATG
AGCGGAGAATCTCCGAGCTGACAGGCAAGATCACCAAGTCTGCCAAGGAGAAGGTGCAGCGCAGCCTGAA
GCACGAGGATATCAACCTGCAGGAGATCATCTCTGCCGCAGGCAAGGAGCTGAGCGAGGCCTTCAAGCAG
AAAACCAGCGAGATCCTGTCCCACGCACACGCCGCCCTGGATCAGCCACTGCCTACAACCCTGAAGAAGC
AGGAGGAGAAGGAGATCCTGAAGTCTCAGCTGGACAGCCTGCTGGGCCTGTACCACCTGCTGGACTGGTT
TGCCGTGGATGAGTCCAACGAGGTGGACCCCGAGTTCTCTGCCCGGCTGACCGGCATCAAGCTGGAGATG
GAGCCTTCTCTGAGCTTCTACAACAAGGCCAGAAATTATGCCACCAAGAAGCCCTACTCCGTGGAGAAGT
TCAAGCTGAACTTTCAGATGCCTACACTGGCCTCTGGCTGGGACGTGAATAAGGAGAAGAACAATGGCGC
CATCCTGTTTGTGAAGAACGGCCTGTACTATCTGGGCATCATGCCAAAGCAGAAGGGCAGGTATAAGGCC
CTGAGCTTCGAGCCCACAGAGAAAACCAGCGAGGGCTTTGATAAGATGTACTATGACTACTTCCCTGATG
CCGCCAAGATGATCCCAAAGTGCAGCACCCAGCTGAAGGCCGTGACAGCCCACTTTCAGACCCACACAAC
CCCCATCCTGCTGTCCAACAATTTCATCGAGCCTCTGGAGATCACAAAGGAGATCTACGACCTGAACAAT
CCTGAGAAGGAGCCAAAGAAGTTTCAGACAGCCTACGCCAAGAAAACCGGCGACCAGAAGGGCTACAGAG
AGGCCCTGTGCAAGTGGATCGACTTCACAAGGGATTTTCTGTCCAAGTATACCAAGACAACCTCTATCGA
TCTGTCTAGCCTGCGGCCATCCTCTCAGTATAAGGACCTGGGCGAGTACTATGCCGAGCTGAATCCCCTG
CTGTACCACATCAGCTTCCAGAGAATCGCCGAGAAGGAGATCATGGATGCCGTGGAGACAGGCAAGCTGT
ACCTGTTCCAGATCTATAACAAGGACTTTGCCAAGGGCCACCACGGCAAGCCTAATCTGCACACACTGTA
TTGGACCGGCCTGTTTTCTCCAGAGAACCTGGCCAAGACAAGCATCAAGCTGAATGGCCAGGCCGAGCTG
TTCTACCGCCCTAAGTCCAGGATGAAGAGGATGGCACACCGGCTGGGAGAGAAGATGCTGAACAAGAAGC
TGAAGGATCAGAAAACCCCAATCCCCGACACCCTGTACCAGGAGCTGTACGACTATGTGAATCACAGACT
GTCCCACGACCTGTCTGATGAGGCCAGGGCCCTGCTGCCCAACGTGATCACCAAGGAGGTGTCTCACGAG
ATCATCAAGGATAGGCGCTTTACCAGCGACAAGTTCTTTTTCCACGTGCCTATCACACTGAACTATCAGG
CCGCCAATTCCCCATCTAAGTTCAACCAGAGGGTGAATGCCTACCTGAAGGAGCACCCCGAGACACCTAT
CATCGGCATCGATCGGGGCGAGAGAAACCTGATCTATATCACAGTGATCGACTCCACCGGCAAGATCCTG
GAGCAGCGGAGCCTGAACACCATCCAGCAGTTTGATTACCAGAAGAAGCTGGACAACAGGGAGAAGGAGA
GGGTGGCAGCAAGGCAGGCCTGGTCTGTGGTGGGCACAATCAAGGATCTGAAGCAGGGCTATCTGAGCCA
GGTCATCCACGAGATCGTGGACCTGATGATCCACTACCAGGCCGTGGTGGTGCTGGAGAACCTGAATTTC
GGCTTTAAGAGCAAGAGGACCGGCATCGCCGAGAAGGCCGTGTACCAGCAGTTCGAGAAGATGCTGATCG
ATAAGCTGAATTGCCTGGTGCTGAAGGACTATCCAGCAGAGAAAGTGGGAGGCGTGCTGAACCCATACCA
GCTGACAGACCAGTTCACCTCCTTTGCCAAGATGGGCACCCAGTCTGGCTTCCTGTTTTACGTGCCTGCC
CCATATACATCTAAGATCGATCCCCTGACCGGCTTCGTGGACCCCTTCGTGTGGAAAACCATCAAGAATC
ACGAGAGCCGCAAGCACTTCCTGGAGGGCTTCGACTTTCTGCACTACGACGTGAAAACCGGCGACTTCAT
CCTGCACTTTAAGATGAACAGAAATCTGTCCTTCCAGAGGGGCCTGCCCGGCTTTATGCCTGCATGGGAT
ATCGTGTTCGAGAAGAACGAGACACAGTTTGACGCCAAGGGCACCCCTTTCATCGCCGGCAAGAGAATCG
TGCCAGTGATCGAGAATCACAGATTCACCGGCAGATACCGGGACCTGTATCCTGCCAACGAGCTGATCGC
CCTGCTGGAGGAGAAGGGCATCGTGTTCAGGGATGGCTCCAACATCCTGCCAAAGCTGCTGGAGAATGAC
GATTCTCACGCCATCGACACCATGGTGGCCCTGATCCGCAGCGTGCTGCAGATGCGGAACTCCAATGCCG
CCACAGGCGAGGACTATATCAACAGCCCCGTGCGCGATCTGAATGGCGTGTGCTTCGACTCCCGGTTTCA
GAACCCAGAGTGGCCCATGGACGCCGATGCCAATGGCGCCTACCACATCGCCCTGAAGGGCCAGCTGCTG
CTGAATCACCTGAAGGAGAGCAAGGATCTGAAGCTGCAGAACGGCATCTCCAATCAGGACTGGCTGGCCT
ACATCCAGGAGCTGCGCAACAAAAGGCCGGCGGCCACGAAAAAGGCCGGCCAGGCAAAAAAGAAAAAGGG
ATCCTACCCATACGATGTTCCAGATTACGCTTATCCCTACGACGTGCCTGATTATGCATACCCATATGAT
GTCCCCGACTATGCCGGCAGTGGAGAGGGCAGAGGAAGTCTGCTAACATGCGGTGACGTCGAGGAGAATC
CTGGCCCAGTGAGCAAGGGCGAGGAGCTGTTCACCGGGGTGGTGCCCATCCTGGTCGAGCTGGACGGCGA
CGTAAACGGCCACAAGTTCAGCGTGTCCGGCGAGGGCGAGGGCGATGCCACCTACGGCAAGCTGACCCTG
AAGTTCATCTGCACCACCGGCAAGCTGCCCGTGCCCTGGCCCACCCTCGTGACCACCCTGACCTACGGCG
TGCAGTGCTTCAGCCGCTACCCCGACCACATGAAGCAGCACGACTTCTTCAAGTCCGCCATGCCCGAAGG
CTACGTCCAGGAGCGCACCATCTTCTTCAAGGACGACGGCAACTACAAGACCCGCGCCGAGGTGAAGTTC
GAGGGCGACACCCTGGTGAACCGCATCGAGCTGAAGGGCATCGACTTCAAGGAGGACGGCAACATCCTGG
GGCACAAGCTGGAGTACAACTACAACAGCCACAACGTCTATATCATGGCCGACAAGCAGAAGAACGGCAT
CAAGGTGAACTTCAAGATCCGCCACAACATCGAGGACGGCAGCGTGCAGCTCGCCGACCACTACCAGCAG
AACACCCCCATCGGCGACGGCCCCGTGCTGCTGCCCGACAACCACTACCTGAGCACCCAGTCCGCCCTGA
GCAAAGACCCCAACGAGAAGCGCGATCACATGGTCCTGCTGGAGTTCGTGACCGCCGCCGGGATCACTCT
CGGCATGGACGAGCTGTACAAGGAATTCTAACTAGAGCTCGCTGATCAGCCTCGACTGTGCCTTCTAGTT
GCCAGCCATCTGTTGTTTGCCCCTCCCCCGTGCCTTCCTTGACCCTGGAAGGTGCCACTCCCACTGTCCT
TTCCTAATAAAATGAGGAAATTGCATCGCATTGTCTGAGTAGGTGTCATTCTATTCTGGGGGGTGGGGTG
GGGCAGGACAGCAAGGGGGAGGATTGGGAAGAGAATAGCAGGCATGCTGGGGAGCGGCCGCAGGAACCCC
TAGTGATGGAGTTGGCCACTCCCTCTCTGCGCGCTCGCTCGCTCACTGAGGCCGGGCGACCAAAGGTCGC
CCGACGCCCGGGCTTTGCCCGGGCGGCCTCAGTGAGCGAGCGAGCGCGCAGCTGCCTGCAGGGGCGCCTG
ATGCGGTATTTTCTCCTTACGCATCTGTGCGGTATTTCACACCGCATA
[95 nt withheld, positions 7049-7143]
T
[46 nt withheld, positions 7145-7190]
C
[141 nt withheld, positions 7192-7332]
CCTTTGACGTTGGAGTCCACGTTCTTT
[37 nt withheld, positions 7360-7396]
ACTCTATCTCGGGCTATTCTTTTGATTTATAAGGGATTTTGCCGATTTCGGTCTATTGGTTAAAAAATGA
GCTGATTTAACAAAAATTTAACGCGAATTTTAACAAAATATTAACGTTTACAATTTTATGGTGCACTCTC
AGTACAATCTGCTCTGATGCCGCATAGTTAAGCCAGCCCCGACACCCGCCAACACCCGCTGACGCGCCCT
GACGGGCTTGTCTGCTCCCGGCATCCGCTTACAGACAAGCTGTGACCGTCTCCGGGAGCTGCATGTGTCA
GAGGTTTTCACCGTCATCACCGAAACGCGCGAGACGAAAGGGCCTCGTGATACGCCTATTTTTATAGGTT
AATGTCATGATAATAATGGTTTCTTAGACGTCAGGTGGCACTTTTCGGGGAAATGTGCGCGGAACCCCTA
TTTGTTTATTTTTCTAAATACATTCAAATATGTATCCGCTCATGAGACAATAACCCTGATAAATGCTTCA
ATAATATTGAAAAAGGAAGAGTATGAGTATTCAACATTTCCGTGTCGCCCTTATTCCCTTTTTTGCGGCA
TTTTGCCTTCCTGTTTTTGCTCACCCAGAAACGCTGGTGAAAGTAAAAGATGCTGAAGATCAGTTGGGTG
CACGAGTGGGTTACATCGAACTGGATCTCAACAGCGGTAAGATCCTTGAGAGTTTTCGCCCCGAAGAACG
TTTTCCAATGATGAGCACTTTTAAAGTTCTGCTATGTGGCGCGGTATTATCCCGTATTGACGCCGGGCAA
GAGCAACTCGGTCGCCGCATACACTATTCTCAGAATGACTTGGTTGAGTACTCACCAGTCACAGAAAAGC
ATCTTACGGATGGCATGACAGTAAGAGAATTATGCAGTGCTGCCATAACCATGAGTGATAACACTGCGGC
CAACTTACTTCTGACAACGATCGGAGGACCGAAGGAGCTAACCGCTTTTTTGCACAACATGGGGGATCAT
GTAACTCGCCTTGATCGTTGGGAACCGGAGCTGAATGAAGCCATACCAAACGACGAGCGTGACACCACGA
TGCCTGTAGCAATGGCAACAACGTTGCGCAAACTATTAACTGGCGAACTACTTACTCTAGCTTCCCGGCA
ACAATTAATAGACTGGATGGAGGCGGATAAAGTTGCAGGACCACTTCTGCGCTCGGCCCTTCCGGCTGGC
TGGTTTATTGCTGATAAATCTGGAGCCGGTGAGCGTGGAAGCCGCGGTATCATTGCAGCACTGGGGCCAG
ATGGTAAGCCCTCCCGTATCGTAGTTATCTACACGACGGGGAGTCAGGCAACTATGGATGAACGAAATAG
ACAGATCGCTGAGATAGGTGCCTCACTGATTAAGCATTGGTAACTGTCAGACCAAGTTTACTCATATATA
CTTTAGATTGATTTAAAACTTCATTTTTAATTTAAAAGGATCTAGGTGAAGATCCTTTTTGATAATCTCA
TGACCAAAATCCCTTAACGTGAGTTTTCGTTCCACTGAGCGTCAGACCCCGTAGAAAAGATCAAAGGATC
TTCTTGAGATCCTTTTTTTCTGCGCGTAATCTGCTGCTTGCAAACAAAAAAACCACCGCTACCAGCGGTG
GTTTGTTTGCCGGATCAAGAGCTACCAACTCTTTTTCCGAAGGTAACTGGCTTCAGCAGAGCGCAGATAC
CAAATACTGTTCTTCTAGTGTAGCCGTAGTTAGGCCACCACTTCAAGAACTCTGTAGCACCGCCTACATA
CCTCGCTCTGCTAATCCTGTTACCAGTGGCTGCTGCCAGTGGCGATAAGTCGTGTCTTACCGGGTTGGAC
TCAAGACGATAGTTACCGGATAAGGCGCAGCGGTCGGGCTGAACGGGGGGTTCGTGCACACAGCCCAGCT
TGGAGCGAACGACCTACACCGAACTGAGATACCTACAGCGTGAGCTATGAGAAAGCGCCACGCTTCCCGA
AGGGAGAAAGGCGGACAGGTATCCGGTAAGCGGCAGGGTCGGAACAGGAGAGCGCACGAGGGAGCTTCCA
GGGGGAAACGCCTGGTATCTTTATAGTCCTGTCGGGTTTCGCCACCTCTGACTTGAGCGTCGATTTTTGT
GATGCTCGTCAGGGGGGCGGAGCCTATGGAAAAACGCCAGCAACGCGGCCTTTTTACGGTTCCTGGCCTT
TTGCTGGCCTTTTGCTCACATGTGAGGGCCTATTTCCCATGATTCCTTCATATTTGCATATACGATACAA
GGCTGTTAGAGAGATAATTGGAATTAATTTGACTGTAAACACAAAGATATTAGTACAAAATACGTGACGT
AGAAAGTAATAATTTCTTGGGTAGTTTGCAGTTTTAAAATTATGTTTTAAAATGGACTATCATATGCTTA
CCGTAACTTGAAAGTATTTCGATTTCTTGGCTTTATATATCTTGTGGAAAGGACGAAACACCGTAATTTC
TACTCTTGTAGATTTCCATCTCTCTCGGTGCAGGAGTTTTTTGTTTTAGAGCTAGAAATAGCAAGTTAAA
ATAAGGCTAGTCCGTTATCAACTTGAAAAAGTGGCACCGAGTCGGTGCTTTTTTGTTTTAGAGCTAGAAA
TAGCAAGTTAAAATAAGGCTAGTCCGTTTTTAGCGCGTGCGCCAATTCTGCAGACAAATGGCTCTAGGCA
TGCCGACGGCGAGGATCTCGTCGTGACCCATGGCGATGCCTGCTTGCCGAATATCATGGTGGAAAATGGC
CGCTTTTCTGGATTCATCGACTGTGGCCGGCTGGGTGTGGCGGACCGCTATCAGGACATAGCGTTGGCTA
CCCGTGATATTGCTGAAGAGCTTGGCGGCGAATGGGCTGACCGCTTCCTCGTGCTTTACGGTATCGCCGC
TCCCGATTCGCAGCGCATCGCCTTCTATCGCCTTCTTGACGAGTTCTTCTGAGGGGATCCGCTGTAAGTC
TGCAGAAATTGATGATCTATTAAACAATAAAGATGTCCACTAAAATGGAAGTTTTTCCTGTCATACTTTG
TTAAGAAGGGTGAGAACAGAGTACCTACATTTTGAATGGAAGGATTGGAGCTACGGGGGTGGGGGTGGGG
TGGGATTAGATAAATGCCTGCTCTTTACTGAAGGCTCTTTACTATTGCTTTATGATAATGTTTCATAGTT
GGATATCATAATTTAAACAAGCAAAACCAAATTAAGGGCCAGCTCATTCCTCCCACTCATGATCTATAGA
TCTATAGATCTCTCGTGGGATCATTGTTTTTCTCTTGATTCCCACTTTGTGGTTCTAAGTACTGTGGTTT
CCAAATGTGTCAGTTTCATAGCCTGAAGAACGAGATCAGCAGCCTCTGTTCCACATACACTTCATTCTCA
GTATTGTTTTGCCAAGTTCTAATTCCATCAGAAGCTGGGAGCTCCACCGCGGTGGCGGCCGCTCTAGAA
Features (pLannotate 1.2.2; 22 found; start..end, strand, type, name):
     62..365     +  enhancer       CMV enhancer: human cytomegalovirus immediate early enhancer
    367..644     +  promoter       chicken β-actin promoter: No description available
    645..1661    +  intron         chimeric intron: chimera between introns from chicken β-actin and rabbit β-globin
   1773..5690    +  CDS            AsCpf1: CRISPR-associated protein from Acidaminococcus sp. BV3L6 (Zetsche et al., 2015)
   5691..5738    +  CDS            nucleoplasmin NLS: bipartite nuclear localization signal from nucleoplasmin
   5745..5825    +  CDS            3xHA: three tandem HA epitope tags
   5889..6602    +  CDS            EGFP: EGFP is a basic (constitutively fluorescent) green fluorescent protein published in 1996, derived from Aequorea victoria. It is reported to be a rapidly-maturing weak dimer with moderate acid sensitivity.
   6636..6747    +  polyA_signal   bGH poly(A) signal: bovine growth hormone polyadenylation signal
   6852..6992    +  repeat_region  AAV2 ITR: inverted terminal repeat of adeno-associated virus serotype 2 inverted
   6997..7048    -  misc_feature   bom (fragment): basis of mobility region from pBR322
   7067..7522    +  rep_origin     f1 ori (sequence partly withheld): f1 bacteriophage origin of replication; arrow indicates direction of (+) strand synthesis
   7523..7572    -  misc_feature   bom (fragment): basis of mobility region from pBR322
   7674..7709    -  CDS            rop (fragment): Rop protein, which maintains plasmids at low copy number; rop
   7804..7908    +  promoter       AmpR promoter: bla
   7909..8769    +  CDS            AmpR: β-lactamase; bla; confers resistance to ampicillin, carbenicillin, and related antibiotics
   8940..9528    +  rep_origin     ori: high-copy-number ColE1/pMB1/pBR322/pUC origin of replication
   9590..9830    +  promoter       U6 promoter: RNA polymerase III promoter for human U6 snRNA
   9889..9964    +  misc_RNA       gRNA scaffold: guide RNA scaffold for the Streptococcus pyogenes CRISPR/Cas9 system
   9971..10014   +  misc_RNA       gRNA scaffold (fragment): guide RNA scaffold for the Streptococcus pyogenes CRISPR/Cas9 system
  10059..10318   +  CDS            NeoR/KanR (fragment): aminoglycoside phosphotransferase confers resistance to neomycin, kanamycin, and G418 (Geneticin®)
  10328..10789   +  polyA_signal   PGK poly(A) signal: mouse phosphoglycerate kinase 1 polyadenylation signal
  10795..5       +  misc_feature   MCS (fragment) (across the origin): pBluescript multiple cloning site
