[The description below was written by a language model from this plasmid's Addgene catalogue record and pLannotate feature annotations shown in this document.]
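Description:
CAGGS-AsCpf1-2A-GFP-U6-INS-sgRNA is an all-in-one mammalian expression plasmid for CRISPR editing of the human insulin (INS) locus, catalogued on a pcDNA3.1 backbone. It is propagated in bacteria through a high-copy ColE1/pUC-type origin with ampicillin selection (AmpR under its own bla promoter), and it also carries an f1 phage origin. The annotated sequence (about 10.8 kb, flagged as a partial NGS result) also contains a single AAV2 inverted terminal repeat, small bom and rop fragments, and a truncated NeoR/KanR fragment followed by a PGK poly(A) signal. These look like remnants of earlier cloning steps. No intact mammalian selection marker is annotated.

The main cassette is driven by the CAGGS promoter, made up of the CMV enhancer, the chicken β-actin promoter and a chimeric β-actin/β-globin intron, which gives strong constitutive expression in many mammalian cell types. It expresses AsCpf1 (Cas12a from Acidaminococcus sp.) fused at its C terminus to a nucleoplasmin bipartite NLS and a 3xHA epitope tag. EGFP follows, and the transcript ends in a bGH poly(A) signal. According to the plasmid name, a 2A peptide lies in the short gap between the tag and EGFP, although it is not annotated. It would allow nuclease and reporter to be made as separate proteins from one transcript, so that transfected cells can be identified or sorted by green fluorescence.

A separate human U6 Pol III promoter drives the INS-targeting guide, which was cloned through BbsI sites that were destroyed in the process. The feature table labels the downstream sequence as an S. pyogenes Cas9 gRNA scaffold (one full copy and one fragment) rather than a Cpf1 direct repeat, and the record does not explain this discrepancy. The associated publication concerns human β cells and CD19 CAR-T cells, which suggests the plasmid was used to modify the INS locus in human cells.
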