Addgene plasmid #159283: CAGGS-AsCpf1-2A-GFP-U6-INS-sgRNA
Purpose: A multicistronic vector with CAGGS promoter-driven AsCpf1 and U6 promoter-driven single guide RNA (sgRNA) targeting the human INS locus (sgINS).
Depositing lab: Rudolf Jaenisch. Depositing organization: Whitehead Institute for Biomedical Research. Publication: Human T Cells Expressing a CD19 CAR-T Receptor Provide Insights into Mechanisms of Human CD19-Positive beta Cell Destruction. Ma H, Jeppesen JF, Jaenisch R. Cell Rep Med. 2020 Sep 22;1(6):100097. doi: 10.1016/j.xcrm.2020.100097. eCollection 2020 Sep 22. PubMed 33205073.
Backbone
  Vector backbone: pCDNA3.1
  Vector type: Mammalian Expression
Growth in bacteria
  Bacterial resistance: Ampicillin, 100 μg/mL
  Growth temperature: 30°C
  Growth strain: NEB Stable
  Copy number: Unknown
Gene/Insert 1
  Gene/Insert name: Human INS sgRNA
  Species: H. sapiens (human)
  Promoter: U6
  Cloning method: Restriction Enzyme; 5′ cloning site BbsI (destroyed during cloning); 3′ cloning site BbsI (destroyed during cloning)
  Sequencing primers: 5′ gagggcctatttcccatgattcc
Gene/Insert 2
  Gene/Insert name: Human INS guide RNA
  Species: H. sapiens (human)
Terms and licenses: Academic/Nonprofit Terms; Industry Terms: Not Available to Industry
How to cite: CAGGS-AsCpf1-2A-GFP-U6-INS-sgRNA was a gift from Rudolf Jaenisch (Addgene plasmid # 159283 ; http://n2t.net/addgene:159283 ; RRID:Addgene_159283)
